Addgene plasmid #17616: EF.GFP
Depositing lab: Linzhao Cheng. Depositing organization: Johns Hopkins University and School of Medicine. Publication: Targeting transgene expression to antigen-presenting cells derived from lentivirus-transduced engrafting human hematopoietic stem/progenitor cells. Cui Y, Golob J, Kelleher E, Ye Z, Pardoll D, Cheng L. Blood. 2002 Jan 15. 99(2):399-408. 10.1182/blood.V99.2.399 PubMed 11781219.
Backbone
  Vector backbone: SIN LV pRLLhPGK.GFP Sin-18 (modified)
  Backbone manufacturer: Dr. Didier Trono
  Vector type: Mammalian Expression, Lentiviral
Growth in bacteria
  Bacterial resistance: Ampicillin, 100 μg/mL
  Growth temperature: 37°C
  Growth strain: Stbl3
  Copy number: Unknown
Gene/Insert
  Gene/Insert name: EF-1a promoter (alt name: EF-1 alpha promoter)
  Species: H. sapiens (human)
  Insert size (bp): 1200
  GenBank ID: J04616
  Entrez Gene: EEF1A1 (a.k.a. CCS-3, CCS3, EE1A1, EEF-1, EEF1A, EF-Tu, EF1A, EF1A1, EF1alpha1, GRAF-1EF, LENG7, PTI1, eEF1A-1)
  Tag / fusion protein: GFP (C terminal on backbone)
  Cloning method: Restriction Enzyme
  Sequencing primers: 5′ EGFP-N
Resource information
  A portion of this plasmid was derived from a plasmid made by: SIN LV pRLLhPGK.GFP Sin-18 (abbreviated as PGK.GFP) was kindly provided by Dr. Didier Trono.
Terms and licenses: Academic/Nonprofit Terms; Industry Terms: Not Available to Industry
Depositor comments: SIN lentiviral vector that expresses GFP controlled by the promoter of the housekeeping gene EF-1alpha. We constructed EF.GFP by replacing the human PGK promoter (EcoRV to BamHI sites in the PGK.GFP vector) with human EF-1alpha promoter from plasmid pEF1/Myc-His-A (Invitrogen, Carlsbad, CA). The EF-1alpha promoter (nucleotide 373 to 1560 as numbered in GenBank accession J04616) contains the first exon, first intron, and part of the second exon before the coding sequence (starting at nucleotide 1582). Recombinant LVs were generated using the 3-plasmid system by cotransfection of 293T cells through calcium phosphate precipitation. The ratio of a transducing vector, pMD.G, and pCMVDeltaR8.91 was fixed at 1.5:0.5:2 µg for 10^6 293T cells.
How to cite: EF.GFP was a gift from Linzhao Cheng (Addgene plasmid # 17616 ; http://n2t.net/addgene:17616 ; RRID:Addgene_17616)
