[The description below was written by a language model from this plasmid's Addgene catalogue record and pLannotate feature annotations shown in this document.]
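Description:
EF.GFP is a self-inactivating (SIN) HIV-1-based lentiviral transfer vector for mammalian expression, built on a modified pRLLhPGK.GFP Sin-18 backbone. The sequenced plasmid is about 7.5 kb and is maintained in E. coli through a high-copy ColE1/pUC-type origin with ampicillin resistance (β-lactamase). It also carries an f1 origin, an SV40 origin and leftover lac/pBluescript cloning-vector fragments that have no role in the payload.

The viral genome is transcribed in packaging cells from a chimeric 5' end in which an RSV enhancer/promoter replaces the U3 region of a truncated 5' LTR. Downstream lie the HIV-1 Ψ packaging signal extending into a gag fragment, and the Rev response element, which supports Rev-dependent nuclear export of the unspliced genomic RNA. The 3' LTR has a U3 deletion that is copied to both LTRs during reverse transcription, silencing LTR-driven transcription in the integrated provirus, so expression depends on the internal promoter. An SV40 polyadenylation signal follows the 3' LTR.

That internal promoter is the insert: roughly 1.2 kb of the human EF-1α (EEF1A1) promoter, including the first exon, first intron and part of the second exon upstream of the coding sequence. It was swapped in for the original human PGK promoter and drives EGFP. Although GFP is catalogued as a C-terminal tag, it is simply the reporter under promoter control. No WPRE or central polypurine tract is annotated.

Virus is produced by three-plasmid cotransfection of 293T cells with separate envelope and packaging plasmids. The vector provides constitutive housekeeping-promoter GFP marking of transduced cells, and the associated work used it in lentivirus-transduced human hematopoietic stem/progenitor cells.
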