Features (pLannotate 1.2.2; 27 found; start..end, strand, type, name):
     24..116     +  CDS            lacI (fragment): lac repressor; lacI; The lac repressor binds to the lac operator to inhibit transcription in E. coli. This inhibition can be relieved by adding lactose or isopropyl-β-D-thiogalactopyranoside (IPTG).
    129..150     +  protein_bind   CAP binding site: CAP binding activates transcription in the presence of cAMP. E. coli catabolite activator protein
    165..195     +  promoter       lac promoter: promoter for the E. coli lac operon
    203..219     +  protein_bind   lac operator: The lac repressor binds to the lac operator to inhibit transcription in E. coli. This inhibition can be relieved by adding lactose or isopropyl-β-D-thiogalactopyranoside (IPTG). lac repressor encoded by lacI
    264..282     +  promoter       T3 promoter: promoter for bacteriophage T3 RNA polymerase
    310..536     +  promoter       RSV promoter: Rous sarcoma virus enhancer/promoter
    537..717     +  LTR            5' LTR (truncated): truncated 5' long terminal repeat (LTR) from HIV-1
    764..889     +  misc_feature   HIV-1 Ψ: packaging signal of human immunodeficiency virus type 1
    873..1236    +  CDS            HIV-1 gag (fragment): gag protein from human immunodeficiency virus 1; gag
   1382..1615    +  misc_feature   RRE: The Rev response element (RRE) of HIV-1 allows for Rev-dependent mRNA export from the nucleus to the cytoplasm.
   1992..2092    +  CDS            Rev (fragment): human immunodeficiency virus 1 (HIV-1) Rev protein; rev; enhances nuclear export of unspliced and incompletely spliced viral mRNAs
   2134..2151    -  misc_feature   MCS (fragment): pBluescript multiple cloning site
   2159..2225    +  CDS            small t antigen (fragment): SV40 (simian virus 40) small t antigen
   2232..3410    +  promoter       EF-1α promoter: strong constitutive promoter for human elongation factor EF-1α
   3427..3445    +  promoter       T7 promoter: promoter for bacteriophage T7 RNA polymerase
   3465..3503    -  misc_feature   MCS (fragment): pBluescript multiple cloning site
   3515..4234    +  CDS            EGFP: the original enhanced GFP (Yang et al., 1996) mammalian codon-optimized
   4272..4340    +  CDS            nef (fragment): NEF_HV1Z2 - Experimental evidence at protein level: Swiss-Prot protein existence level 1. Extracellular Nef protein targets CD4(+) T-lymphocytes for apoptosis by interacting with CXCR4 surface receptors. From Human immunodeficiency virus type 1 group M subtype D (isolate Z2/CDC-Z34) (HIV-1).
   4342..4575    +  LTR            3' LTR (ΔU3): self-inactivating 3' long terminal repeat (LTR) from HIV-1
   4647..4768    +  polyA_signal   SV40 poly(A) signal: SV40 polyadenylation signal
   4808..4943    +  rep_origin     SV40 ori: SV40 origin of replication
   4964..4982    -  promoter       T7 promoter: promoter for bacteriophage T7 RNA polymerase
   4990..5145    +  CDS            lacZα (fragment): LacZα fragment of β-galactosidase; lacZ fragment
   5150..5578    +  rep_origin     f1 ori (sequence partly withheld): f1 bacteriophage origin of replication; arrow indicates direction of (+) strand synthesis
   5631..5735    +  promoter       AmpR promoter: bla
   5736..6596    +  CDS            AmpR: β-lactamase; bla; confers resistance to ampicillin, carbenicillin, and related antibiotics
   6767..7355    +  rep_origin     ori: high-copy-number ColE1/pMB1/pBR322/pUC origin of replication
>Addgene plasmid #17616 | EF.GFP | addgene full sequence | sequence record 212625 | Addgene NGS Result
TCAGTGAGCGAGGAAGCGGAAGAGCGCCCAATACGCAAACCGCCTCTCCCCGCGCGTTGGCCGATTCATT
AATGCAGCTGGCACGACAGGTTTCCCGACTGGAAAGCGGGCAGTGAGCGCAACGCAATTAATGTGAGTTA
GCTCACTCATTAGGCACCCCAGGCTTTACACTTTATGCTTCCGGCTCGTATGTTGTGTGGAATTGTGAGC
GGATAACAATTTCACACAGGAAACAGCTATGACCATGATTACGCCAAGCGCGCAATTAACCCTCACTAAA
GGGAACAAAAGCTGGAGCTGCAAGCTTAATGTAGTCTTATGCAATACTCTTGTAGTCTTGCAACATGGTA
ACGATGAGTTAGCAACATGCCTTACAAGGAGAGAAAAAGCACCGTGCATGCCGATTGGTGGAAGTAAGGT
GGTACGATCGTGCCTTATTAGGAAGGCAACAGACGGGTCTGACATGGATTGGACGAACCACTGAATTGCC
GCATTGCAGAGATATTGTATTTAAGTGCCTAGCTCGATACATAAACGGGTCTCTCTGGTTAGACCAGATC
TGAGCCTGGGAGCTCTCTGGCTAACTAGGGAACCCACTGCTTAAGCCTCAATAAAGCTTGCCTTGAGTGC
TTCAAGTAGTGTGTGCCCGTCTGTTGTGTGACTCTGGTAACTAGAGATCCCTCAGACCCTTTTAGTCAGT
GTGGAAAATCTCTAGCAGTGGCGCCCGAACAGGGACTTGAAAGCGAAAGGGAAACCAGAGGAGCTCTCTC
GACGCAGGACTCGGCTTGCTGAAGCGCGCACGGCAAGAGGCGAGGGGCGGCGACTGGTGAGTACGCCAAA
AATTTTGACTAGCGGAGGCTAGAAGGAGAGAGATGGGTGCGAGAGCGTCAGTATTAAGCGGGGGAGAATT
AGATCGCGATGGGAAAAAATTCGGTTAAGGCCAGGGGGAAAGAAAAAATATAAATTAAAACATATAGTAT
GGGCAAGCAGGGAGCTAGAACGATTCGCAGTTAATCCTGGCCTGTTAGAAACATCAGAAGGCTGTAGACA
AATACTGGGACAGCTACAACCATCCCTTCAGACAGGATCAGAAGAACTTAGATCATTATATAATACAGTA
GCAACCCTCTATTGTGTGCATCAAAGGATAGAGATAAAAGACACCAAGGAAGCTTTAGACAAGATAGAGG
AAGAGCAAAACAAAAGTAAGACCACCGCACAGCAAGCGGCCGCTGATCTTCAGACCTGGAGGAGGAGATA
TGAGGGACAATTGGAGAAGTGAATTATATAAATATAAAGTAGTAAAAATTGAACCATTAGGAGTAGCACC
CACCAAGGCAAAGAGAAGAGTGGTGCAGAGAGAAAAAAGAGCAGTGGGAATAGGAGCTTTGTTCCTTGGG
TTCTTGGGAGCAGCAGGAAGCACTATGGGCGCAGCGTCAATGACGCTGACGGTACAGGCCAGACAATTAT
TGTCTGGTATAGTGCAGCAGCAGAACAATTTGCTGAGGGCTATTGAGGCGCAACAGCATCTGTTGCAACT
CACAGTCTGGGGCATCAAGCAGCTCCAGGCAAGAATCCTGGCTGTGGAAAGATACCTAAAGGATCAACAG
CTCCTGGGGATTTGGGGTTGCTCTGGAAAACTCATTTGCACCACTGCTGTGCCTTGGAATGCTAGTTGGA
GTAATAAATCTCTGGAACAGATTTGGAATCACACGACCTGGATGGAGTGGGACAGAGAAATTAACAATTA
CACAAGCTTAATACACTCCTTAATTGAAGAATCGCAAAACCAGCAAGAAAAGAATGAACAAGAATTATTG
GAATTAGATAAATGGGCAAGTTTGTGGAATTGGTTTAACATAACAAATTGGCTGTGGTATATAAAATTAT
TCATAATGATAGTAGGAGGCTTGGTAGGTTTAAGAATAGTTTTTGCTGTACTTTCTATAGTGAATAGAGT
TAGGCAGGGATATTCACCATTATCGTTTCAGACCCACCTCCCAACCCCGAGGGGACCCGACAGGCCCGAA
GGAATAGAAGAAGAAGGTGGAGAGAGAGACAGAGACAGATCCATTCGATTAGTGAACGGATCTCGACGGT
ATCGATCACGAGACTAGCCTCGAGAAGCTTGATGACGGTATCGATAAGCTTTGCAAAGATGGATAAAGTT
TTAAACAGAGAGGAATCTTTGCAGCTAATGGACCTTCTAGGTCTTGAAAGGAGTGGGAATTGGCTCCGGT
GCCCGTCAGTGGGCAGAGCGCACATCGCCCACAGTCCCCGAGAAGTTGGGGGGAGGGGTCGGCAATTGAA
CCGGTGCCTAGAGAAGGTGGCGCGGGGTAAACTGGGAAAGTGATGTCGTGTACTGGCTCCGCCTTTTTCC
CGAGGGTGGGGGAGAACCGTATATAAGTGCAGTAGTCGCCGTGAACGTTCTTTTTCGCAACGGGTTTGCC
GCCAGAACACAGGTAAGTGCCGTGTGTGGTTCCCGCGGGCCTGGCCTCTTTACGGGTTATGGCCCTTGCG
TGCCTTGAATTACTTCCACCTGGCTGCAGTACGTGATTCTTGATCCCGAGCTTCGGGTTGGAAGTGGGTG
GGAGAGTTCGAGGCCTTGCGCTTAAGGAGCCCCTTCGCCTCGTGCTTGAGTTGAGGCCTGGCCTGGGCGC
TGGGGCCGCCGCGTGCGAATCTGGTGGCACCTTCGCGCCTGTCTCGCTGCTTTCGATAAGTCTCTAGCCA
TTTAAAATTTTTGATGACCTGCTGCGACGCTTTTTTTCTGGCAAGATAGTCTTGTAAATGCGGGCCAAGA
TCTGCACACTGGTATTTCGGTTTTTGGGGCCGCGGGCGGCGACGGGGCCCGTGCGTCCCAGCGCACATGT
TCGGCGAGGCGGGGCCTGCGAGCGCGGCCACCGAGAATCGGACGGGGGTAGTCTCAAGCTGGCCGGCCTG
CTCTGGTGCCTGGCCTCGCGCCGCCGTGTATCGCCCCGCCCTGGGCGGCAAGGCTGGCCCGGTCGGCACC
AGTTGCGTGAGCGGAAAGATGGCCGCTTCCCGGCCCTGCTGCAGGGAGCTCAAAATGGAGGACGCGGCGC
TCGGGAGAGCGGGCGGGTGAGTCACCCACACAAAGGAAAAGGGCCTTTCCGTCCTCAGCCGTCGCTTCAT
GTGACTCCACGGAGTACCGGGCGCCGTCCAGGCACCTCGATTAGTTCTCGAGCTTTTGGAGTACGTCGTC
TTTAGGTTGGGGGGAGGGGTTTTATGCGATGGAGTTTCCCCACACTGAGTGGGTGGAGACTGAAGTTAGG
CCAGCTTGGCACTTGATGTAATTCTCCTTGGAATTTGCCCTTTTTGAGTTTGGATCTTGGTTCATTCTCA
AGCCTCAGACAGTGGTTCAAAGTTTTTTTCTTCCATTTCAGGTGTCGTGAGGAATTAGCTTGGTACTAAT
ACGACTCACTATAGGGAGACCCAAGCTGGCTAGGTAAGCTTGATATCGAATTCCTGCAGCCCGGGGGATC
CACCGGTCGCCACCATGGTGAGCAAGGGCGAGGAGCTGTTCACCGGGGTGGTGCCCATCCTGGTCGAGCT
GGACGGCGACGTAAACGGCCACAAGTTCAGCGTGTCCGGCGAGGGCGAGGGCGATGCCACCTACGGCAAG
CTGACCCTGAAGTTCATCTGCACCACCGGCAAGCTGCCCGTGCCCTGGCCCACCCTCGTGACCACCCTGA
CCTACGGCGTGCAGTGCTTCAGCCGCTACCCCGACCACATGAAGCAGCACGACTTCTTCAAGTCCGCCAT
GCCCGAAGGCTACGTCCAGGAGCGCACCATCTTCTTCAAGGACGACGGCAACTACAAGACCCGCGCCGAG
GTGAAGTTCGAGGGCGACACCCTGGTGAACCGCATCGAGCTGAAGGGCATCGACTTCAAGGAGGACGGCA
ACATCCTGGGGCACAAGCTGGAGTACAACTACAACAGCCACAACGTCTATATCATGGCCGACAAGCAGAA
GAACGGCATCAAGGTGAACTTCAAGATCCGCCACAACATCGAGGACGGCAGCGTGCAGCTCGCCGACCAC
TACCAGCAGAACACCCCCATCGGCGACGGCCCCGTGCTGCTGCCCGACAACCACTACCTGAGCACCCAGT
CCGCCCTGAGCAAAGACCCCAACGAGAAGCGCGATCACATGGTCCTGCTGGAGTTCGTGACCGCCGCCGG
GATCACTCTCGGCATGGACGAGCTGTACAAGTAAAGCGGCCGCGTCGACGGGCCCGCGGAATTCGAGCTC
GGTACCTTTAAGACCAATGACTTACAAGGCAGCTGTAGATCTTAGCCACTTTTTAAAAGAAAAGGGGGGA
CTGGAAGGGCTAATTCACTCCCAACGAAGACAAGATCTGCTTTTTGCTTGTACTGGGTCTCTCTGGTTAG
ACCAGATCTGAGCCTGGGAGCTCTCTGGCTAACTAGGGAACCCACTGCTTAAGCCTCAATAAAGCTTGCC
TTGAGTGCTTCAAGTAGTGTGTGCCCGTCTGTTGTGTGACTCTGGTAACTAGAGATCCCTCAGACCCTTT
TAGTCAGTGTGGAAAATCTCTAGCAGTAGTAGTTCATGTCATCTTATTATTCAGTATTTATAACTTGCAA
AGAAATGAATATCAGAGAGTGAGAGGAACTTGTTTATTGCAGCTTATAATGGTTACAAATAAAGCAATAG
CATCACAAATTTCACAAATAAAGCATTTTTTTCACTGCATTCTAGTTGTGGTTTGTCCAAACTCATCAAT
GTATCTTATCATGTCTGGCTCTAGCTATCCCGCCCCTAACTCCGCCCATCCCGCCCCTAACTCCGCCCAG
TTCCGCCCATTCTCCGCCCCATGGCTGACTAATTTTTTTTATTTATGCAGAGGCCGAGGCCGCCTCGGCC
TCTGAGCTATTCCAGAAGTAGTGAGGAGGCTTTTTTGGAGGCCTAGGGACGTACCCAATTCGCCCTATAG
TGAGTCGTATTACGCGCGCTCACTGGCCGTCGTTTTACAACGTCGTGACTGGGAAAACCCTGGCGTTACC
CAACTTAATCGCCTTGCAGCACATCCCCCTTTCGCCAGCTGGCGTAATAGCGAAGAGGCCCGCACCGATC
GCCCTTCCCAACAGTTGCGCAGCCTGAATGGCGAATGGG
[124 nt withheld, positions 5150-5273]
C
[91 nt withheld, positions 5275-5365]
A
[49 nt withheld, positions 5367-5415]
CCTTTGACGTTGGAGTCCACGTTCTTT
[37 nt withheld, positions 5443-5479]
ACCCTATCTCGGTCTATTCTTTTGATTTATAAGGGATTTTGCCGATTTCGGCCTATTGGTTAAAAAATGA
GCTGATTTAACAAAAATTTAACGCGAATTTTAACAAAATATTAACGCTTACAATTTAGGTGGCACTTTTC
GGGGAAATGTGCGCGGAACCCCTATTTGTTTATTTTTCTAAATACATTCAAATATGTATCCGCTCATGAG
ACAATAACCCTGATAAATGCTTCAATAATATTGAAAAAGGAAGAGTATGAGTATTCAACATTTCCGTGTC
GCCCTTATTCCCTTTTTTGCGGCATTTTGCCTTCCTGTTTTTGCTCACCCAGAAACGCTGGTGAAAGTAA
AAGATGCTGAAGATCAGTTGGGTGCACGAGTGGGTTACATCGAACTGGATCTCAACAGCGGTAAGATCCT
TGAGAGTTTTCGCCCCGAAGAACGTTTTCCAATGATGAGCACTTTTAAAGTTCTGCTATGTGGCGCGGTA
TTATCCCGTATTGACGCCGGGCAAGAGCAACTCGGTCGCCGCATACACTATTCTCAGAATGACTTGGTTG
AGTACTCACCAGTCACAGAAAAGCATCTTACGGATGGCATGACAGTAAGAGAATTATGCAGTGCTGCCAT
AACCATGAGTGATAACACTGCGGCCAACTTACTTCTGACAACGATCGGAGGACCGAAGGAGCTAACCGCT
TTTTTGCACAACATGGGGGATCATGTAACTCGCCTTGATCGTTGGGAACCGGAGCTGAATGAAGCCATAC
CAAACGACGAGCGTGACACCACGATGCCTGTAGCAATGGCAACAACGTTGCGCAAACTATTAACTGGCGA
ACTACTTACTCTAGCTTCCCGGCAACAATTAATAGACTGGATGGAGGCGGATAAAGTTGCAGGACCACTT
CTGCGCTCGGCCCTTCCGGCTGGCTGGTTTATTGCTGATAAATCTGGAGCCGGTGAGCGTGGGTCTCGCG
GTATCATTGCAGCACTGGGGCCAGATGGTAAGCCCTCCCGTATCGTAGTTATCTACACGACGGGGAGTCA
GGCAACTATGGATGAACGAAATAGACAGATCGCTGAGATAGGTGCCTCACTGATTAAGCATTGGTAACTG
TCAGACCAAGTTTACTCATATATACTTTAGATTGATTTAAAACTTCATTTTTAATTTAAAAGGATCTAGG
TGAAGATCCTTTTTGATAATCTCATGACCAAAATCCCTTAACGTGAGTTTTCGTTCCACTGAGCGTCAGA
CCCCGTAGAAAAGATCAAAGGATCTTCTTGAGATCCTTTTTTTCTGCGCGTAATCTGCTGCTTGCAAACA
AAAAAACCACCGCTACCAGCGGTGGTTTGTTTGCCGGATCAAGAGCTACCAACTCTTTTTCCGAAGGTAA
CTGGCTTCAGCAGAGCGCAGATACCAAATACTGTTCTTCTAGTGTAGCCGTAGTTAGGCCACCACTTCAA
GAACTCTGTAGCACCGCCTACATACCTCGCTCTGCTAATCCTGTTACCAGTGGCTGCTGCCAGTGGCGAT
AAGTCGTGTCTTACCGGGTTGGACTCAAGACGATAGTTACCGGATAAGGCGCAGCGGTCGGGCTGAACGG
GGGGTTCGTGCACACAGCCCAGCTTGGAGCGAACGACCTACACCGAACTGAGATACCTACAGCGTGAGCT
ATGAGAAAGCGCCACGCTTCCCGAAGGGAGAAAGGCGGACAGGTATCCGGTAAGCGGCAGGGTCGGAACA
GGAGAGCGCACGAGGGAGCTTCCAGGGGGAAACGCCTGGTATCTTTATAGTCCTGTCGGGTTTCGCCACC
TCTGACTTGAGCGTCGATTTTTGTGATGCTCGTCAGGGGGGCGGAGCCTATGGAAAAACGCCAGCAACGC
GGCCTTTTTACGGTTCCTGGCCTTTTGCTGGCCTTTTGCTCACATGTTCTTTCCTGCGTTATCCCCTGAT
TCTGTGGATAACCGTATTACCGCCTTTGAGTGAGCTGATACCGCTCGCCGCAGCCGAACGACCGAGCGCA
GCGAG
