>Addgene plasmid #17616 | EF.GFP | addgene partial sequence | sequence record 23485 | EF-1a-Forward
TTTTTATTTGGTGTGTGAGGAATTAGCTTGGTACTAATACGACTCACTATAGGGAGACCCAAGCTGGCTA
GGTAAGCTTGATATCGAATTCCTGCAGCCCGGGGGATCCACCGGTCGCCACCATGGTGAGCAAGGGCGAG
GAGCTGTTCACCGGGGTGGTGCCCATCCTGGTCGAGCTGGACGGCGACGTAAACGGCCACAAGTTCAGCG
TGTCCGGCGAGGGCGAGGGCGATGCCACCTACGGCAAGCTGACCCTGAAGTTCATCTGCACCACCGGCAA
GCTGCCCGTGCCCTGGCCCACCCTCGTGACCACCCTGACCTACGGCGTGCAGTGCTTCAGCCGCTACCCC
GACCACATGAAGCAGCACGACTTCTTCAAGTCCGCCATGCCCGAAGGCTACGTCCAGGAGCGCACCATCT
TCTTCAAGGACGACGGCAACTACAAGACCCGCGCCGAGGTGAAGTTCGAGGGCGACACCCTGGTGAACCG
CATCGAGCTGAAGGGCATCGACTTCAAGGAGGACGGCAACATCCTGGGGCACAAGCTGGAGTACAACTAC
AACAGCCACAACGTCTATATCATGGCCGACAAGCAGAAGAACGGCATCAAGGTGAACTTCAAGATCCGCC
ACAACATCGAGGACGGCAGCGTGCAGCTCGCCGACCACTACCAGCAGAACACCCCCATCGGCGACGGCCC
CGTGCTGCTGCCCGACAACCACTACCTGAGCACCCAGTCCGCCCTGAGCAAAAGACCCCAACGAGAAGCG
CGATCACATGGTCCTGCTGGAGTTCGTGA
