>Addgene plasmid #17616 | EF.GFP | addgene partial sequence | sequence record 71186 | SV40pA-R 5'-GAAATTTGTGATGCTATTGC-3'
TCACTCTCTGATATTCATTTCTTTGCAAGTTATAAATACTGAATAATAAGATGACATGAACTACTACTGC
TAGAGATTTTCCACACTGACTAAAAGGGTCTGAGGGATCTCTAGTTACCAGAGTCACACAACAGACGGGC
ACACACTACTTGAAGCACTCAAGGCAAGCTTTATTGAGGCTTAAGCAGTGGGTTCCCTAGTTAGCCAGAG
AGCTCCCAGGCTCAGATCTGGTCTAACCAGAGAGACCCAGTACAAGCAAAAAGCAGATCTTGTCTTCGTT
GGGAGTGAATTAGCCCTTCCAGTCCCCCCTTTTCTTTTAAAAAGTGGCTAAGATCTACAGCTGCCTTGTA
AGTCATTGGTCTTAAAGGTACCGAGCTCGAATTCCGCGGGCCCGTCGACGCGGCCGCTTTACTTGTACAG
CTCGTCCATGCCGAGAGTGATCCCGGCGGCGGTCACGAACTCCAGCAGGACCATGTGATCGCGCTTCTCG
TTGGGGTCTTTGCTCAGGGCGGACTGGGTGCTCAGGTAGTGGTTGTCGGGCAGCAGCACGGGGCCGTCGC
CGATGGGGGTGTTCTGCTGGTAGTGGTCGGCGAGCTGCACGCTGCCGTCCTCGATGTTGTGGCGGATCTT
GAAGTTCACCTTGATGCCGTTCTTCTGCTTGTCGGCCATGATATAGACGTTGTGGCTGTTGTAGTTGTAC
TCCAGCTTGTGCCCCAGGATGTTGCCGTCCTCCTTGAAGTCGATGCCCTTCAGCTCGATGCGGTTCACCA
GGGTGTCGCCCTCGAACTTCACCTCGGCGCGGGTCTTGTAGTTGCCGTCGTCCTTGAAGAAGATGGTGCG
CTCCTGGACGTAGCCTTCGGGCATGGCGGACTTGAAGAAGTCGTGCTGCTTCATGTGGTCGGGGTAGCGG
CTGAAGCACTGCACGCCGTA
